Addgene plasmid #26645: pCAG-delta90GFP
Depositing lab: Anjen Chenn. Depositing organization: Northwestern University. Publication: Persistent expression of stabilized beta-catenin delays maturation of radial glial cells into intermediate progenitors. Wrobel CN, Mutch CA, Swaminathan S, Taketo MM, Chenn A. Dev Biol. 2007 Sep 15. 309(2):285-97. 10.1016/j.ydbio.2007.07.013 PubMed 17706960.
Backbone
  Vector backbone: pCAG
  Backbone size w/o insert (bp): 4700
  Vector type: Mammalian Expression
Growth in bacteria
  Bacterial resistance: Ampicillin, 100 μg/mL
  Growth temperature: 37°C
  Growth strain: DH5alpha
  Copy number: High Copy
Gene/Insert
  Gene/Insert name: delta90 beta-catenin (alt name: beta catenin)
  Species: M. musculus (mouse)
  Insert size (bp): 2907
  Mutation: Deletion of first 90 aa of beta catenin
  Entrez Gene: Ctnnb1 (a.k.a. Bfc, Catnb, Mesc)
  Tag / fusion protein: GFP (C terminal on insert)
  Cloning method: Restriction Enzyme; 5′ cloning site KpnI (not destroyed); 3′ cloning site NotI (not destroyed)
  Sequencing primers: 5′ pCAG_Fwd; 3′ EGFP-N
Terms and licenses: Academic/Nonprofit Terms; Industry Terms: Not Available to Industry
How to cite: pCAG-delta90GFP was a gift from Anjen Chenn (Addgene plasmid # 26645 ; http://n2t.net/addgene:26645 ; RRID:Addgene_26645)
