[The description below was written by a language model from this plasmid's Addgene catalogue record and pLannotate feature annotations shown in this document.]
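Description:
pCAG-delta90GFP is a mammalian expression plasmid built on the pCAG backbone and carrying an N-terminally truncated mouse beta-catenin (Ctnnb1) fused at its C terminus to EGFP. The sequenced record is about 7.7 kb, consistent with a roughly 4.7 kb backbone plus a 2.9 kb insert cloned between KpnI and NotI sites. In bacteria it is maintained through a high-copy ColE1/pUC-type origin and selected with ampicillin via the AmpR (beta-lactamase) gene and its own promoter. Remnants of lac regulatory sequence, an SV40 origin and an SV40 poly(A) signal are also annotated in the backbone. No mammalian selection marker appears in the feature table.

Expression is driven by the composite CAG promoter: the CMV immediate-early enhancer, the chicken beta-actin promoter and a chimeric chicken beta-actin/rabbit beta-globin intron, which together give strong, broadly active transcription in mammalian cells. Short beta-globin-derived fragments flank the cloning region, and the transcript is terminated by the rabbit beta-globin polyadenylation signal.

The insert lacks the first 90 amino acids of beta-catenin. This region contains the N-terminal serine and threonine residues whose phosphorylation by the destruction complex normally triggers ubiquitination and proteasomal degradation. Removing it yields a stabilized protein that can accumulate and activate TCF/LEF-dependent transcription independently of Wnt ligand, while the EGFP fusion lets expressing cells and the protein's location be visualised. The associated publication used stabilized beta-catenin to study how persistent signalling affects the maturation of radial glial cells into intermediate progenitors in the developing brain.
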