Features (pLannotate 1.2.2; 20 found; start..end, strand, type, name):
    165..1181    +  intron         chimeric intron: chimera between introns from chicken β-actin and rabbit β-globin
   1179..1235    +  CDS            HBB (fragment): HBB_LEPEU - Experimental evidence at protein level: Swiss-Prot protein existence level 1. Involved in oxygen transport from the lung to the various peripheral tissues. From Lepus europaeus (European hare).
   1230..1252    +  misc_feature   MCS (fragment): multiple cloning site
   1311..3395    +  CDS            Ctnnb1 (fragment) (sequence partly withheld): CTNB1_MOUSE - Also known as Catnb. Experimental evidence at protein level: Swiss-Prot protein existence level 1. Key downstream component of the canonical Wnt signaling pathway (PubMed:15132997). In the absence of Wnt, forms a complex with AXIN1, AXIN2, APC, CSNK1A1 and GSK3B that promotes phosphorylation on N-terminal Ser and Thr residues and ubiquitination of CTNNB1 via BTRC and its subsequent degradation by the proteasome. In the presence of Wnt ligand, CTNNB1 is not ubiquitinated and accumulates in the nucleus, where it acts as a coactivator for transcription factors of the TCF/LEF family,
   3414..4133    +  CDS            EGFP: the original enhanced GFP (Yang et al., 1996) mammalian codon-optimized
   4143..4214    +  CDS            HBB (fragment): HBB_PONPY - Experimental evidence at transcript level: Swiss-Prot protein existence level 2. Involved in oxygen transport from the lung to the various peripheral tissues. From Pongo pygmaeus (Bornean orangutan).
   4285..4340    +  polyA_signal   β-globin poly(A) signal: rabbit β-globin polyadenylation signal (Gil and Proudfoot, 1987)
   4725..4741    -  protein_bind   lac operator: The lac repressor binds to the lac operator to inhibit transcription in E. coli. This inhibition can be relieved by adding lactose or isopropyl-β-D-thiogalactopyranoside (IPTG). lac repressor encoded by lacI
   4749..4779    -  promoter       lac promoter: promoter for the E. coli lac operon
   4794..4815    -  protein_bind   CAP binding site: CAP binding activates transcription in the presence of cAMP. E. coli catabolite activator protein
   4828..4867    -  CDS            lacI (fragment): lac repressor; lacI; The lac repressor binds to the lac operator to inhibit transcription in E. coli. This inhibition can be relieved by adding lactose or isopropyl-β-D-thiogalactopyranoside (IPTG).
   4874..4896    +  promoter       SV40 promoter (fragment): SV40 enhancer and early promoter
   4920..5055    +  rep_origin     SV40 ori: SV40 origin of replication
   5075..5209    +  polyA_signal   SV40 poly(A) signal: SV40 polyadenylation signal
   5211..5265    -  CDS            lacI (fragment): lac repressor; lacI; The lac repressor binds to the lac operator to inhibit transcription in E. coli. This inhibition can be relieved by adding lactose or isopropyl-β-D-thiogalactopyranoside (IPTG).
   5448..6036    -  rep_origin     ori: high-copy-number ColE1/pMB1/pBR322/pUC origin of replication
   6207..7067    -  CDS            AmpR: β-lactamase; bla; confers resistance to ampicillin, carbenicillin, and related antibiotics
   7068..7172    -  promoter       AmpR promoter: bla
   7203..7582    +  enhancer       CMV enhancer: human cytomegalovirus immediate early enhancer
   7584..164     +  promoter       chicken β-actin promoter (across the origin): No description available
>Addgene plasmid #26645 | pCAG-delta90GFP | addgene full sequence | sequence record 257353 | Addgene NGS Result
GGGGGGGGCGCGCGCCAGGCGGGGCGGGGCGGGGCGAGGGGCGGGGCGGGGCGAGGCGGAGAGGTGCGGC
GGCAGCCAATCAGAGCGGCGCGCTCCGAAAGTTTCCTTTTATGGCGAGGCGGCGGCGGCGGCGGCCCTAT
AAAAAGCGAAGCGCGCGGCGGGCGGGAGTCGCTGCGCGCTGCCTTCGCCCCGTGCCCCGCTCCGCCGCCG
CCTCGCGCCGCCCGCCCCGGCTCTGACTGACCGCGTTACTCCCACAGGTGAGCGGGCGGGACGGCCCTTC
TCCTCCGGGCTGTAATTAGCGCTTGGTTTAATGACGGCTTGTTTCTTTTCTGTGGCTGCGTGAAAGCCTT
GAGGGGCTCCGGGAGGGCCCTTTGTGCGGGGGGAGCGGCTCGGGGGGTGCGTGCGTGTGTGTGTGCGTGG
GGAGCGCCGCGTGCGGCTCCGCGCTGCCCGGCGGCTGTGAGCGCTGCGGGCGCGGCGCGGGGCTTTGTGC
GCTCCGCAGTGTGCGCGAGGGGAGCGCGGCCGGGGGCGGTGCCCCGCGGTGCGGGGGGGGCTGCGAGGGG
AACAAAGGCTGCGTGCGGGGTGTGTGCGTGGGGGGGTGAGCAGGGGGTGTGGGCGCGTCGGTCGGGCTGC
AACCCCCCCTGCACCCCCCTCCCCGAGTTGCTGAGCACGGCCCGGCTTCGGGTGCGGGGCTCCGTACGGG
GCGTGGCGCGGGGCTCGCCGTGCCGGGCGGGGGGTGGCGGCAGGTGGGGGTGCCGGGCGGGGCGGGGCCG
CCTCGGGCCGGGGAGGGCTCGGGGGAGGGGCGCGGCGGCCCCCGGAGCGCCGGCGGCTGTCGAGGCGCGG
CGAGCCGCAGCCATTGCCTTTTATGGTAATCGTGCGAGAGGGCGCAGGGACTTCCTTTGTCCCAAATCTG
TGCGGAGCCGAAATCTGGGAGGCGCCGCCGCACCCCCTCTAGCGGGCGCGGGGCGAAGCGGTGCGGCGCC
GGCAGGAAGGAAATGGGCGGGGAGGGCCTTCGTGCGTCGCCGCGCCGCCGTCCCCTTCTCCCTCTCCAGC
CTCGGGGCTGTCCGCGGGGGGACGGCTGCCTTCGGGGGGGACGGGGCAGGGCGGGGTTCGGCTTCTGGCG
TGTGACCGGCGGCTCTAGAGCCTCTGCTAACCATGTTCATGCCTTCTTCTTTTTCCTACAGCTCCTGGGC
AACGTGCTGGTTATTGTGCTGTCTCATCATTTTGGCAAAGAATTCTGCAGTCGACGGTACCGAGCTCGGA
TCCACTAGTAACGGCCGCCAGTGTGCTGGAATTCCCATCGATTCTAGACCGCGGCCACCATGGCTCAGAG
GGTCCGAGCTGCCATGTTCCCTGAGACGCTAGATGAGGGCATGCAGATCCCATCCACGCAGTTTGACGCT
GCTCATCCCACTAATGTCCAGCGCTTGGCTGAACCATCACAGATGTTGAAA
[1614 nt withheld, positions 1452-3065]
AAGCGGCTTTCAGTCGAGCTGACCAGTTCCCTCTTCAGGACAGAGCCAATGGCTTGGAATGAGACTGCAG
ATCTTGGACTGGACATTGGTGCCCAGGGAGAAGCCCTTGGATATCGCCAGGATGATCCCAGCTACCGTTC
TTTTCACTCTGGTGGATACGGCCAGGATGCCTTGGGGATGGACCCTATGATGGAGCATGAGATGGGTGGC
CACCACCCTGGTGCTGACTATCCAGTTGATGGGCTGCCTGATCTGGGACACGCCCAGGACCTCATGGATG
GGCTGCCCCCAGGTGATAGCAATCAGCTGGCCTGGTTTGATACTGACCTGGATCCACCGGTCGCCACCAT
GGTGAGCAAGGGCGAGGAGCTGTTCACCGGGGTGGTGCCCATCCTGGTCGAGCTGGACGGCGACGTAAAC
GGCCACAAGTTCAGCGTGTCCGGCGAGGGCGAGGGCGATGCCACCTACGGCAAGCTGACCCTGAAGTTCA
TCTGCACCACCGGCAAGCTGCCCGTGCCCTGGCCCACCCTCGTGACCACCCTGACCTACGGCGTGCAGTG
CTTCAGCCGCTACCCCGACCACATGAAGCAGCACGACTTCTTCAAGTCCGCCATGCCCGAAGGCTACGTC
CAGGAGCGCACCATCTTCTTCAAGGACGACGGCAACTACAAGACCCGCGCCGAGGTGAAGTTCGAGGGCG
ACACCCTGGTGAACCGCATCGAGCTGAAGGGCATCGACTTCAAGGAGGACGGCAACATCCTGGGGCACAA
GCTGGAGTACAACTACAACAGCCACAACGTCTATATCATGGCCGACAAGCAGAAGAACGGCATCAAGGCG
AACTTCAAGATCCGCCACAACATCGAGGACGGCGGCGTGCAGCTCGCCGACCACTACCAGCAGAACACCC
CCATCGGCGACGGCCCCGTGCTGCTGCCCGACAACCACTACCTGAGCACCCAGTCCGCCCTGAGCAAAGA
CCCCAACGAGAAGCGCGATCACATGGTCCTGCTGGAGTTCGTGACCGCCGCCGGGATCACTCTCGGCATG
GACGAGCTGTACAAGTAAAGCGGCCGCACTCCTCAGGTGCAGGCTGCCTATCAGAAGGTGGTGGCTGGTG
TGGCCAATGCCCTGGCTCACAAATACCACTGAGATCTTTTTCCCTCTGCCAAAAATTATGGGGACATCAT
GAAGCCCCTTGAGCATCTGACTTCTGGCTAATAAAGGAAATTTATTTTCATTGCAATAGTGTGTTGGAAT
TTTTTGTGTCTCTCACTCGGAAGGACATATGGGAGGGCAAATCATTTAAAACATCAGAATGAGTATTTGG
TTTAGAGTTTGGCAACATATGCCCATATGCTGGCTGCCATGAACAAAGGTTGGCTATAAAGAGGTCATCA
GTATATGAAACAGCCCCCTGCTGTCCATTCCTTATTCCATAGAAAAGCCTTGACTTGAGGTTAGATTTTT
TTTATATTTTGTTTTGTGTTATTTTTTTCTTTAACATCCCTAAAATTTTCCTTACATGTTTTACTAGCCA
GATTTTTCCTCCTCTCCTGACTACTCCCAGTCATAGCTGTCCCTCTTCTCTTATGGAGATCCCTCGACCT
GCAGCCCAAGCTTGGCGTAATCATGGTCATAGCTGTTTCCTGTGTGAAATTGTTATCCGCTCACAATTCC
ACACAACATACGAGCCGGAAGCATAAAGTGTAAAGCCTGGGGTGCCTAATGAGTGAGCTAACTCACATTA
ATTGCGTTGCGCTCACTGCCCGCTTTCCAGTCGGGAAACCTGTCGTGCCAGCGGATCCGCATCTCAATTA
GTCAGCAACCATAGTCCCGCCCCTAACTCCGCCCATCCCGCCCCTAACTCCGCCCAGTTCCGCCCATTCT
CCGCCCCATGGCTGACTAATTTTTTTTATTTATGCAGAGGCCGAGGCCGCCTCGGCCTCTGAGCTATTCC
AGAAGTAGTGAGGAGGCTTTTTTGGAGGCCTAGGCTTTTGCAAAAAGCTAACTTGTTTATTGCAGCTTAT
AATGGTTACAAATAAAGCAATAGCATCACAAATTTCACAAATAAAGCATTTTTTTCACTGCATTCTAGTT
GTGGTTTGTCCAAACTCATCAATGTATCTTATCATGTCTGGATCCGCTGCATTAATGAATCGGCCAACGC
GCGGGGAGAGGCGGTTTGCGTATTGGGCGCTCTTCCGCTTCCTCGCTCACTGACTCGCTGCGCTCGGTCG
TTCGGCTGCGGCGAGCGGTATCAGCTCACTCAAAGGCGGTAATACGGTTATCCACAGAATCAGGGGATAA
CGCAGGAAAGAACATGTGAGCAAAAGGCCAGCAAAAGGCCAGGAACCGTAAAAAGGCCGCGTTGCTGGCG
TTTTTCCATAGGCTCCGCCCCCCTGACGAGCATCACAAAAATCGACGCTCAAGTCAGAGGTGGCGAAACC
CGACAGGACTATAAAGATACCAGGCGTTTCCCCCTGGAAGCTCCCTCGTGCGCTCTCCTGTTCCGACCCT
GCCGCTTACCGGATACCTGTCCGCCTTTCTCCCTTCGGGAAGCGTGGCGCTTTCTCATAGCTCACGCTGT
AGGTATCTCAGTTCGGTGTAGGTCGTTCGCTCCAAGCTGGGCTGTGTGCACGAACCCCCCGTTCAGCCCG
ACCGCTGCGCCTTATCCGGTAACTATCGTCTTGAGTCCAACCCGGTAAGACACGACTTATCGCCACTGGC
AGCAGCCACTGGTAACAGGATTAGCAGAGCGAGGTATGTAGGCGGTGCTACAGAGTTCTTGAAGTGGTGG
CCTAACTACGGCTACACTAGAAGAACAGTATTTGGTATCTGCGCTCTGCTGAAGCCAGTTACCTTCGGAA
AAAGAGTTGGTAGCTCTTGATCCGGCAAACAAACCACCGCTGGTAGCGGTGGTTTTTTTGTTTGCAAGCA
GCAGATTACGCGCAGAAAAAAAGGATCTCAAGAAGATCCTTTGATCTTTTCTACGGGGTCTGACGCTCAG
TGGAACGAAAACTCACGTTAAGGGATTTTGGTCATGAGATTATCAAAAAGGATCTTCACCTAGATCCTTT
TAAATTAAAAATGAAGTTTTAAATCAATCTAAAGTATATATGAGTAAACTTGGTCTGACAGTTACCAATG
CTTAATCAGTGAGGCACCTATCTCAGCGATCTGTCTATTTCGTTCATCCATAGTTGCCTGACTCCCCGTC
GTGTAGATAACTACGATACGGGAGGGCTTACCATCTGGCCCCAGTGCTGCAATGATACCGCGAGACCCAC
GCTCACCGGCTCCAGATTTATCAGCAATAAACCAGCCAGCCGGAAGGGCCGAGCGCAGAAGTGGTCCTGC
AACTTTATCCGCCTCCATCCAGTCTATTAATTGTTGCCGGGAAGCTAGAGTAAGTAGTTCGCCAGTTAAT
AGTTTGCGCAACGTTGTTGCCATTGCTACAGGCATCGTGGTGTCACGCTCGTCGTTTGGTATGGCTTCAT
TCAGCTCCGGTTCCCAACGATCAAGGCGAGTTACATGATCCCCCATGTTGTGCAAAAAAGCGGTTAGCTC
CTTCGGTCCTCCGATCGTTGTCAGAAGTAAGTTGGCCGCAGTGTTATCACTCATGGTTATGGCAGCACTG
CATAATTCTCTTACTGTCATGCCATCCGTAAGATGCTTTTCTGTGACTGGTGAGTACTCAACCAAGTCAT
TCTGAGAATAGTGTATGCGGCGACCGAGTTGCTCTTGCCCGGCGTCAATACGGGATAATACCGCGCCACA
TAGCAGAACTTTAAAAGTGCTCATCATTGGAAAACGTTCTTCGGGGCGAAAACTCTCAAGGATCTTACCG
CTGTTGAGATCCAGTTCGATGTAACCCACTCGTGCACCCAACTGATCTTCAGCATCTTTTACTTTCACCA
GCGTTTCTGGGTGAGCAAAAACAGGAAGGCAAAATGCCGCAAAAAAGGGAATAAGGGCGACACGGAAATG
TTGAATACTCATACTCTTCCTTTTTCAATATTATTGAAGCATTTATCAGGGTTATTGTCTCATGAGCGGA
TACATATTTGAATGTATTTAGAAAAATAAACAAATAGGGGTTCCGCGCACATTTCCCCGAAAAGTGCCAC
CTGGGTCGACATTGATTATTGACTAGTTATTAATAGTAATCAATTACGGGGTCATTAGTTCATAGCCCAT
ATATGGAGTTCCGCGTTACATAACTTACGGTAAATGGCCCGCCTGGCTGACCGCCCAACGACCCCCGCCC
ATTGACGTCAATAATGACGTATGTTCCCATAGTAACGCCAATAGGGACTTTCCATTGACGTCAATGGGTG
GAGTATTTACGGTAAACTGCCCACTTGGCAGTACATCAAGTGTATCATATGCCAAGTACGCCCCCTATTG
ACGTCAATGACGGTAAATGGCCCGCCTGGCATTATGCCCAGTACATGACCTTATGGGACTTTCCTACTTG
GCAGTACATCTACGTATTAGTCATCGCTATTACCATGGTCGAGGTGAGCCCCACGTTCTGCTTCACTCTC
CCCATCTCCCCCCCCTCCCCACCCCCAATTTTGTATTTATTTATTTTTTAATTATTTTGTGCAGCGATGG
GGGCGGGGGGGG
