>Addgene plasmid #26645 | pCAG-delta90GFP | addgene partial sequence | sequence record 32857 | 26645 with pCAG-F (5' GCAACGTGCTGGTTATTGTG 3')
CGGATCCACTAGTAACGGCCGCCAGTGTGCTGGAATTCCCATCGATTCTAGACCGCGGCCACCATGGCTC
AGAGGGTCCGAGCTGCCATGTTCCCTGAGACGCTAGATGAGGGCATGCAGATCCCATCCACGCAGTTTGA
CGCTGCTCATCCCACTAATGTCCAGCGCTTGGCTGAACCATCACAGATGTTGAAA
[635 nt withheld, positions 196-830]
