>Addgene plasmid #26645 | pCAG-delta90GFP | addgene partial sequence | sequence record 32858 | 26645 with EGFP-C
TATCAGAAGGTGGTGGCTGGTGTGGCCAATGCCCTGGCTCACAAATACCACTGAGATCTTTTTCCCTCTG
CCAAAAATTATGGGGACATCATGAAGCCCCTTGAGCATCTGACTTCTGGCTAATAAAGGAAATTTATTTT
CATTGCAATAGTGTGTTGGAATTTTTTGTGTCTCTCACTCGGAAGGACATATGGGAGGGCAAATCATTTA
AAACATCAGAATGAGTATTTGGTTTAGAGTTTGGCAACATATGCCCATATGCTGGCTGCCATGAACAAAG
GTTGGCTATAAAGAGGTCATCAGTATATGAAACAGCCCCCTGCTGTCCATTCCTTATTCCATAGAAAAGC
CTTGACTTGAGGTTAGATTTTTTTTATATTTTGTTTTGTGTTATTTTTTTCTTTAACATCCCTAAAATTT
TCCTTACATGTTTTACTAGCCAGATTTTTCCTCCTCTCCTGACTACTCCCAGTCATAGCTGTCCCTCTTC
TCTTATGGAGATCCCTCGACCTGCAGCCCAAGCTTGGCGTAATCATGGTCATAGCTGTTTCCTGTGTGAA
ATTGTTATCCGCTCACAATTCCACACAACATACGAGCCGGAAGCATAAAGTGTAAAGCCTGGGGTGCCTA
ATGAGTGAGCTAACTCACATTAATTGCGTTGCGCTCACTGCCCGCTTTCCAGTCGGGAAACCTGTCGTGC
CAGCGGATCCGCATCTCAATTAGTCAGCAACCATAGTCCCGCCCCTAACTCCGCCCATCCC
