>Addgene plasmid #26645 | pCAG-delta90GFP | addgene partial sequence | sequence record 44362 | EGFP-N 5'-CGTCGCCGTCCAGCTCGACCAG-3'
AACCAGGCCAGCTGATTGCTATCACCTGGGGGCAGCCCATCCATGAGGTCCTGGGCGTGTCCCAGATCAG
GCAGCCCATCAACTGGATAGTCAGCACCAGGGTGGTGGCCACCCATCTCATGCTCCATCATAGGGTCCAT
CCCCAAGGCATCCTGGCCGTATCCACCAGAGTGAAAAGAACGGTAGCTGGGATCATCCTGGCGATATCCA
AGGGCTTCTCCCTGGGCACCAATGTCCAGTCCAAGATCTGCAGTCTCATTCCAAGCCATTGGCTCTGTCC
TGAAGAGGGAACTGGTCAGCTCGACTGAAAGCCGCTT
[501 nt withheld, positions 318-818]
